>Addgene plasmid #158205 | CMV-10xQb no wild type | addgene full sequence | sequence record 311817 | Addgene NGS Result
ATTCGCCATTCAGGCTGCGCAACTGTTGGGAAGGGCGATCGGTGCGGGCCTCTTCGCTATTACGCCAGCC
CAAGCTACCATGATAAGTAAGTAATATTAAGGTACGGGAGGTACTTGGAGCGGCCGCAATAAAATATCTT
TATTTTCATTACATCTGTGTGTTGGTTTTTTGTGTGAATCGATAGTACTAACATACGCTCTCCATCAAAA
CAAAACGAAACAAAACAAACTAGCAAAATAGGCTGTCCCCAGTGCAAGTGCAGGTGCCAGAACATTTCTC
TGGTACCTAGTTATTAATAGTAATCAATTACGGGGTCATTAGTTCATAGCCCATATATGGAGTTCCGCGT
TACATAACTTACGGTAAATGGCCCGCCTGGCTGACCGCCCAACGACCCCCGCCCATTGACGTCAATAATG
ACGTATGTTCCCATAGTAACGCCAATAGGGACTTTCCATTGACGTCAATGGGTGGAGTATTTACGGTAAA
CTGCCCACTTGGCAGTACATCAAGTGTATCATATGCCAAGTACGCCCCCTATTGACGTCAATGACGGTAA
ATGGCCCGCCTGGCATTATGCCCAGTACATGACCTTATGGGACTTTCCTACTTGGCAGTACATCTACGTA
TTAGTCATCGCTATTACCATGGTGATGCGGTTTTGGCAGTACATCAATGGGCGTGGATAGCGGTTTGACT
CACGGGGATTTCCAAGTCTCCACCCCATTGACGTCAATGGGAGTTTGTTTTGGCACCAAAATCAACGGGA
CTTTCCAAAATGTCGTAACAACTCCGCCCCATTGACGCAAATGGGCGGTAGGCGTGTACGGTGGGAGGTC
TATATAAGCAGAGCTGGTTTATGAACCGTCAGATCCGAGCTCCTATCTAGCGTCGCGTTGACGAATTCTT
ACAAAGGAACTGTAACAGTCCTTCTCGTGCTGATCGTGACTTGGATGTCCAAGACACCAACGAGACAATG
CTACCTTACCGTCGGCCCACTTGTTTTTACCCATGACATGACGAGATACTCGCATGTCGCCTGCTGGTCG
TGACTAAGGTGTTTAAGGTTAAACCCTTAGAAACAGCCGTCGCCTTGAAGCCGAGAACATTGCATGTCGA
AGACAGCAAATGGATTGGGTCTCCAATTCCTGTCTGTTTCCATGACTAAGTCAGGAACATCAGGCTTCGC
AGTATGCAACGCTTGCGATGCATTGCAAAGCAAGCATTTCACCGCTTTCCTAAGAAGGATAGTAATGACT
ACCTTGTACTAACTCGCAGATCGAACTCTAAGAGTCGATCAGAAACGTCACGTCCTGGCAACCATGTCAG
GGACAGGTTTGGAAGAATTCCCCCTAAGCTTCCGCTTCGAGCAGACATGATAAGATACATTGATGAGTTT
GGACAAACCACAACTAGAATGCAGTGAAAAAAATGCTTTATTTGTGAAATTTGTGATGCTATTGCTTTAT
TTGTAACCATTATAAGCTGCAATAAACAAGTTAACAACAACAATTGCATTCATTTTATGTTTCAGGTTCA
GGGGGAGGTGTGGGAGGTTTTTTAAAGCAAGTAAAACCTCTACAAATGTGGTAAAATCGATAAGGATCGA
GTATGTCGACCGATGCCCTTGAGAGCCTTCAACCCAGTCAGCTCCTTCCGGTGGGCGCGGGGCATGACTA
TCGTCGCCGCACTTATGACTGTCTTCTTTATCATGCAACTCGTAGGACAGGTGCCGGCAGCGCTCTTCCG
CTTCCTCGCTCACTGACTCGCTGCGCTCGGTCGTTCGGCTGCGGCGAGCGGTATCAGCTCACTCAAAGGC
GGTAATACGGTTATCCACAGAATCAGGGGATAACGCAGGAAAGAACATGTGAGCAAAAGGCCAGCAAAAG
GCCAGGAACCGTAAAAAGGCCGCGTTGCTGGCGTTTTTCCATAGGCTCCGCCCCCCTGACGAGCATCACA
AAAATCGACGCTCAAGTCAGAGGTGGCGAAACCCGACAGGACTATAAAGATACCAGGCGTTTCCCCCTGG
AAGCTCCCTCGTGCGCTCTCCTGTTCCGACCCTGCCGCTTACCGGATACCTGTCCGCCTTTCTCCCTTCG
GGAAGCGTGGCGCTTTCTCATAGCTCACGCTGTAGGTATCTCAGTTCGGTGTAGGTCGTTCGCTCCAAGC
TGGGCTGTGTGCACGAACCCCCCGTTCAGCCCGACCGCTGCGCCTTATCCGGTAACTATCGTCTTGAGTC
CAACCCGGTAAGACACGACTTATCGCCACTGGCAGCAGCCACTGGTAACAGGATTAGCAGAGCGAGGTAT
GTAGGCGGTGCTACAGAGTTCTTGAAGTGGTGGCCTAACTACGGCTACACTAGAAGAACAGTATTTGGTA
TCTGCGCTCTGCTGAAGCCAGTTACCTTCGGAAAAAGAGTTGGTAGCTCTTGATCCGGCAAACAAACCAC
CGCTGGTAGCGGTGGTTTTTTTGTTTGCAAGCAGCAGATTACGCGCAGAAAAAAAGGATCTCAAGAAGAT
CCTTTGATCTTTTCTACGGGGTCTGACGCTCAGTGGAACGAAAACTCACGTTAAGGGATTTTGGTCATGA
GATTATCAAAAAGGATCTTCACCTAGATCCTTTTAAATTAAAAATGAAGTTTTAAATCAATCTAAAGTAT
ATATGAGTAAACTTGGTCTGACAGTTACCAATGCTTAATCAGTGAGGCACCTATCTCAGCGATCTGTCTA
TTTCGTTCATCCATAGTTGCCTGACTCCCCGTCGTGTAGATAACTACGATACGGGAGGGCTTACCATCTG
GCCCCAGTGCTGCAATGATACCGCGAGACCCACGCTCACCGGCTCCAGATTTATCAGCAATAAACCAGCC
AGCCGGAAGGGCCGAGCGCAGAAGTGGTCCTGCAACTTTATCCGCCTCCATCCAGTCTATTAATTGTTGC
CGGGAAGCTAGAGTAAGTAGTTCGCCAGTTAATAGTTTGCGCAACGTTGTTGCCATTGCTACAGGCATCG
TGGTGTCACGCTCGTCGTTTGGTATGGCTTCATTCAGCTCCGGTTCCCAACGATCAAGGCGAGTTACATG
ATCCCCCATGTTGTGCAAAAAAGCGGTTAGCTCCTTCGGTCCTCCGATCGTTGTCAGAAGTAAGTTGGCC
GCAGTGTTATCACTCATGGTTATGGCAGCACTGCATAATTCTCTTACTGTCATGCCATCCGTAAGATGCT
TTTCTGTGACTGGTGAGTACTCAACCAAGTCATTCTGAGAATAGTGTATGCGGCGACCGAGTTGCTCTTG
CCCGGCGTCAATACGGGATAATACCGCGCCACATAGCAGAACTTTAAAAGTGCTCATCATTGGAAAACGT
TCTTCGGGGCGAAAACTCTCAAGGATCTTACCGCTGTTGAGATCCAGTTCGATGTAACCCACTCGTGCAC
CCAACTGATCTTCAGCATCTTTTACTTTCACCAGCGTTTCTGGGTGAGCAAAAACAGGAAGGCAAAATGC
CGCAAAAAAGGGAATAAGGGCGACACGGAAATGTTGAATACTCATACTCTTCCTTTTTCAATATTATTGA
AGCATTTATCAGGGTTATTGTCTCATGAGCGGATACATATTTGAATGTATTTAGAAAAATAAACAAATAG
GGGTTCCGCGCACATTTCCCCGAAAAGTGCCACCTG
[124 nt withheld, positions 3677-3800]
C
[91 nt withheld, positions 3802-3892]
A
[49 nt withheld, positions 3894-3942]
CCTTTGACGTTGGAGTCCACGTTCTTT
[37 nt withheld, positions 3970-4006]
ACCCTATCTCGGTCTATTCTTTTGATTTATAAGGGATTTTGCCGATTTCGGCCTATTGGTTAAAAAATGA
GCTGATTTAACAAAAATTTAACGCGAATTTTAACAAAATATTAACGCTTACAATTTGCC
Features (pLannotate 1.2.2; 12 found; start..end, strand, type, name):
      2..69      -  CDS            lacZα (fragment): LacZα fragment of β-galactosidase; lacZ fragment
    128..176     +  polyA_signal   poly(A) signal: synthetic polyadenylation signal
    190..281     +  misc_feature   pause site: RNA polymerase II transcriptional pause signal from the human α2 globin gene
    348..651     +  enhancer       CMV enhancer: human cytomegalovirus immediate early enhancer
    652..855     +  promoter       CMV promoter: human cytomegalovirus (CMV) immediate early promoter
   1381..1502    -  polyA_signal   SV40 poly(A) signal: SV40 polyadenylation signal
   1525..1593    -  CDS            large T antigen (fragment): large T antigen from SV40 (simian virus 40)
   1615..1746    +  CDS            TcR (fragment): tetracycline efflux protein; tet; confers resistance to tetracycline
   1926..2514    -  rep_origin     ori: high-copy-number ColE1/pMB1/pBR322/pUC origin of replication
   2685..3545    -  CDS            AmpR: β-lactamase; bla; confers resistance to ampicillin, carbenicillin, and related antibiotics
   3546..3650    -  promoter       AmpR promoter: bla
   3677..4105    +  rep_origin     f1 ori (sequence partly withheld): f1 bacteriophage origin of replication; arrow indicates direction of (+) strand synthesis
