[The description below was written by a language model from this plasmid's Addgene catalogue record and pLannotate feature annotations shown in this document.]
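Description:
CMV-10xQb no wild type is a small mammalian expression plasmid (about 4.1 kb in the sequenced record) built on a backbone catalogued as CMV-SV40 and classed as a synthetic biology construct. It is maintained in E. coli at high copy through a ColE1/pUC-type origin and selected with ampicillin via the AmpR β-lactamase gene and its bla promoter. An f1 origin is also present. The short lacZα, tetracycline-resistance and SV40 large T antigen fragments in the annotation appear to be non-functional remnants of earlier vector construction. No mammalian selection marker is annotated.

The payload is a synthetic insert of roughly 430 bp, cloned at EcoRI sites on both sides, that encodes ten different RNA binding sites with high affinity for the Qβ phage coat protein. These sites were selected from an oligo pool (library) binding experiment, so the cassette is made of distinct variants rather than ten copies of one hairpin. The wild-type Qβ site was deliberately left out, which according to the record means the MS2 coat protein (MCP) cannot bind the transcript. The insert itself is not annotated in the feature table, but it presumably occupies the unannotated interval between the CMV enhancer/promoter and the SV40 poly(A) signal. Upstream of the CMV enhancer, a synthetic poly(A) signal and an RNA polymerase II pause site from the human α2 globin gene serve to block read-through transcription from the backbone.

In mammalian cells the plasmid should produce a transcript carrying the ten-site array. This suits it to recruiting Qβ coat protein fusions to RNA, for example for RNA labelling without cross-reaction with MCP-based systems, although the record does not spell out a specific application.
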