Addgene plasmid #158205: CMV-10xQb no wild type
Purpose: Cassette of 10 different binding sites with high affinity to Qb phage coat protein, as extracted form the oligo pool experiment. It does not contain the Qb-wt sequence, therefore MCP cannot bind it.
Depositing lab: Roee Amit. Depositing organization: Technion Research and Development Foundation. Publication: Overcoming the design, build, test bottleneck for synthesis of nonrepetitive protein-RNA cassettes. Katz N, Tripto E, Granik N, Goldberg S, Atar O, Yakhini Z, Orenstein Y, Amit R. Nat Commun. 2021 Mar 11;12(1):1576. doi: 10.1038/s41467-021-21578-6. PubMed 33707432.
Backbone
  Vector backbone: CMV-SV40
  Backbone size w/o insert (bp): 3800
  Vector type: Mammalian Expression, Synthetic Biology
Growth in bacteria
  Bacterial resistance: Ampicillin, 100 μg/mL
  Growth temperature: 37°C
  Growth strain: DH5alpha
  Copy number: High Copy
Gene/Insert
  Gene/Insert name: 10 binding sites of QB coat protein without the WT sequence based on the oligo library experiment
  Species: Synthetic
  Insert size (bp): 430
  Promoter: CMV
  Cloning method: Restriction Enzyme; 5′ cloning site EcoRI (not destroyed); 3′ cloning site EcoRI (not destroyed)
  Sequencing primers: 5′ GGCACCAAAATCAACGGGACTTTCCAAAATG
Terms and licenses: Academic/Nonprofit Terms; Industry Terms: Not Available to Industry
How to cite: CMV-10xQb no wild type was a gift from Roee Amit (Addgene plasmid # 158205 ; http://n2t.net/addgene:158205 ; RRID:Addgene_158205)
