>Addgene plasmid #158205 | CMV-10xQb no wild type | depositor partial sequence | sequence record 305968 | CMV-10xQb no wild type sequence 3680 bps
GCCGCTTCGAGCAGACATGATAAGATACATTGATGAGTTTGGACAAACCACAACTAGAATGCAGTGAAAA
AAATGCTTTATTTGTGAAATTTGTGATGCTATTGCTTTATTTGTAACCATTATAAGCTGCAATAAACAAG
TTAACAACAACAATTGCATTCATTTTATGTTTCAGGTTCAGGGGGAGGTGTGGGAGGTTTTTTAAAGCAA
GTAAAACCTCTACAAATGTGGTAAAATCGATAAGGATCGAGTATGTCGACCGATGCCCTTGAGAGCCTTC
AACCCAGTCAGCTCCTTCCGGTGGGCGCGGGGCATGACTATCGTCGCCGCACTTATGACTGTCTTCTTTA
TCATGCAACTCGTAGGACAGGTGCCGGCAGCGCTCTTCCGCTTCCTCGCTCACTGACTCGCTGCGCTCGG
TCGTTCGGCTGCGGCGAGCGGTATCAGCTCACTCAAAGGCGGTAATACGGTTATCCACAGAATCAGGGGA
TAACGCAGGAAAGAACATGTGAGCAAAAGGCCAGCAAAAGGCCAGGAACCGTAAAAAGGCCGCGTTGCTG
GCGTTTTTCCATAGGCTCCGCCCCCCTGACGAGCATCACAAAAATCGACGCTCAAGTCAGAGGTGGCGAA
ACCCGACAGGACTATAAAGATACCAGGCGTTTCCCCCTGGAAGCTCCCTCGTGCGCTCTCCTGTTCCGAC
CCTGCCGCTTACCGGATACCTGTCCGCCTTTCTCCCTTCGGGAAGCGTGGCGCTTTCTCAATGCTCACGC
TGTAGGTATCTCAGTTCGGTGTAGGTCGTTCGCTCCAAGCTGGGCTGTGTGCACGAACCCCCCGTTCAGC
CCGACCGCTGCGCCTTATCCGGTAACTATCGTCTTGAGTCCAACCCGGTAAGACACGACTTATCGCCACT
GGCAGCAGCCACTGGTAACAGGATTAGCAGAGCGAGGTATGTAGGCGGTGCTACAGAGTTCTTGAAGTGG
TGGCCTAACTACGGCTACACTAGAAGGACAGTATTTGGTATCTGCGCTCTGCTGAAGCCAGTTACCTTCG
GAAAAAGAGTTGGTAGCTCTTGATCCGGCAAACAAACCACCGCTGGTAGCGGTGGTTTTTTTGTTTGCAA
GCAGCAGATTACGCGCAGAAAAAAAGGATCTCAAGAAGATCCTTTGATCTTTTCTACGGGGTCTGACGCT
CAGTGGAACGAAAACTCACGTTAAGGGATTTTGGTCATGAGATTATCAAAAAGGATCTTCACCTAGATCC
TTTTAAATTAAAAATGAAGTTTTAAATCAATCTAAAGTATATATGAGTAAACTTGGTCTGACAGTTACCA
ATGCTTAATCAGTGAGGCACCTATCTCAGCGATCTGTCTATTTCGTTCATCCATAGTTGCCTGACTCCCC
GTCGTGTAGATAACTACGATACGGGAGGGCTTACCATCTGGCCCCAGTGCTGCAATGATACCGCGAGACC
CACGCTCACCGGCTCCAGATTTATCAGCAATAAACCAGCCAGCCGGAAGGGCCGAGCGCAGAAGTGGTCC
TGCAACTTTATCCGCCTCCATCCAGTCTATTAATTGTTGCCGGGAAGCTAGAGTAAGTAGTTCGCCAGTT
AATAGTTTGCGCAACGTTGTTGCCATTGCTACAGGCATCGTGGTGTCACGCTCGTCGTTTGGTATGGCTT
CATTCAGCTCCGGTTCCCAACGATCAAGGCGAGTTACATGATCCCCCATGTTGTGCAAAAAAGCGGTTAG
CTCCTTCGGTCCTCCGATCGTTGTCAGAAGTAAGTTGGCCGCAGTGTTATCACTCATGGTTATGGCAGCA
CTGCATAATTCTCTTACTGTCATGCCATCCGTAAGATGCTTTTCTGTGACTGGTGAGTACTCAACCAAGT
CATTCTGAGAATAGTGTATGCGGCGACCGAGTTGCTCTTGCCCGGCGTCAATACGGGATAATACCGCGCC
ACATAGCAGAACTTTAAAAGTGCTCATCATTGGAAAACGTTCTTCGGGGCGAAAACTCTCAAGGATCTTA
CCGCTGTTGAGATCCAGTTCGATGTAACCCACTCGTGCACCCAACTGATCTTCAGCATCTTTTACTTTCA
CCAGCGTTTCTGGGTGAGCAAAAACAGGAAGGCAAAATGCCGCAAAAAAGGGAATAAGGGCGACACGGAA
ATGTTGAATACTCATACTCTTCCTTTTTCAATATTATTGAAGCATTTATCAGGGTTATTGTCTCATGAGC
GGATACATATTTGAATGTATTTAGAAAAATAAACAAATAGGGGTTCCGCGCACATTTCCCCGAAAAGTGC
CACCTG
[124 nt withheld, positions 2317-2440]
C
[91 nt withheld, positions 2442-2532]
A
[49 nt withheld, positions 2534-2582]
CCTTTGACGTTGGAGTCCACGTTCTTT
[37 nt withheld, positions 2610-2646]
ACCCTATCTCGGTCTATTCTTTTGATTTATAAGGGATTTTGCCGATTTCGGCCTATTGGTTAAAAAATGA
GCTGATTTAACAAAAATTTAACGCGAATTTTAACAAAATATTAACGTTTACAATTTCCCATTCGCCATTC
AGGCTGCGCAACTGTTGGGAAGGGCGATCGGTGCGGGCCTCTTCGCTATTACGCCAGCCCAAGCTACCAT
GATAAGTAAGTAATATTAAGGTACGGGAGGTACTTGGAGCGGCCGCAATAAAATATCTTTATTTTCATTA
CATCTGTGTGTTGGTTTTTTGTGTGAATCGATAGTACTAACATACGCTCTCCATCAAAACAAAACGAAAC
AAAACAAACTAGCAAAATAGGCTGTCCCCAGTGCAAGTGCAGGTGCCAGAACATTTCTCTGGTACCTAGT
TATTAATAGTAATCAATTACGGGGTCATTAGTTCATAGCCCATATATGGAGTTCCGCGTTACATAACTTA
CGGTAAATGGCCCGCCTGGCTGACCGCCCAACGACCCCCGCCCATTGACGTCAATAATGACGTATGTTCC
CATAGTAACGCCAATAGGGACTTTCCATTGACGTCAATGGGTGGAGTATTTACGGTAAACTGCCCACTTG
GCAGTACATCAAGTGTATCATATGCCAAGTACGCCCCCTATTGACGTCAATGACGGTAAATGGCCCGCCT
GGCATTATGCCCAGTACATGACCTTATGGGACTTTCCTACTTGGCAGTACATCTACGTATTAGTCATCGC
TATTACCATGGTGATGCGGTTTTGGCAGTACATCAATGGGCGTGGATAGCGGTTTGACTCACGGGGATTT
CCAAGTCTCCACCCCATTGACGTCAATGGGAGTTTGTTTTGGCACCAAAATCAACGGGACTTTCCAAAAT
GTCGTAACAACTCCGCCCCATTGACGCAAATGGGCGGTAGGCGTGTACGGTGGGAGGTCTATATAAGCAG
AGCTGGTTTATGAACCGTCAGATCCGAGCTCCTATCTAGCGTCGCGTTGACCAT
