>Addgene plasmid #158205 | CMV-10xQb no wild type | depositor partial sequence | sequence record 305969 | CMV-10xQb no wild type sequence 1473 bps
CTGTTACCCTTCCCGCTCCATTTGACGCAATGGGCGGTTAGGCGTTGTTACGGTGGGAAGGTCCTATATA
AGCAGAAGCTGGTTTATGAACCGTCAGAGACCGAGCTCCTATCTAGCGTCGCGTTGACGAATTACTTACA
AAGGAACTGTAACAGTCCTTCTCGTGCTGATCGTGACTTGGATGTCCAAGACACCAACGAGACAATGCTA
CCTTACCGTCGGCCCACTTGTTTTTACCCATGACATGACGAGATACTCGCATGTCGCCTGCTGGTCGTGA
CTAAGGTGTTTAAGGTTAAACCCTTAGAAACAGCCGTCGCCTTGAAGCCGAGAACATTGCATGTCGAAGA
CAGCAAATGGATTGGGTCTCCAATTCCTGTCTGTTTCCATGACTAAGTCAGGAACATCAGGCTTCGCAGT
ATGCAACGCTTGCGATGCATTGCAAAGCAAGCATTTCACCGCTTTCCTAAGAAGGATAGTAATGACTACC
TTGTACTAACTCGCAGATCGAACTCTAAGAGTCGATCAGAAACGTCACGTCCTGGCAACCATGTCAGGGA
CAGGTTTGGAAGAATTCCCCCTAAGCTTCCGCTTCGAGCAGACATGATAAGATACATTGATGAGTTTGGA
CAAACCACAACTAGAATGCAGTGAAAAAAATGCTTTATTTGTGAAATTTGTGATGCTATTGCTTTATTTG
TAACCATTATAAGCTGCAATAAACAAGTTAACAACAACAATTGCATTCATTTTATGTTTCAGGTTCAGGG
GGAGGTGTTGGGAAGGTTTTTTTAAGGCAATTAAAACCTTTTACAAATGTGGTAAAATTGATAAGGATCA
AGTATGTCGACCGATGCCCTTGAGAGCCTTCAACCCAGTCAGCTCCTTCCGGTGGGCGCGGGGCATGACT
ATCGTCGCCGCACTTATGACTGTCTTCTTTATCATGCAACTCGTAGGACAGGTGCCGGCAGCGCTCTTCC
GCTTCCTCGCTCACTGACTCGCTGCGCTCGGTCGTTCGGCTGCGGCGAGCGGTATCAGCTCACTCAAAGG
CGGTAATACGGTTATCCACAGAATCAGGGGATAACGCAGGAAAGAACATGTGAGCAAAAGGCCAGCAAAA
GGCCAGGAACCGTAAAAAAGGCCGCGTTTGCTGGCGTTTTTTCCTAAGGCTCCGCCCCCCTGACGAACAT
CCCAAAAATCGACCCCTCAATTCCAAGGTGGGCAAACCCCCACCGGAACATTAAAAAATCCAGGCTTTTC
CCCCCTGGAAACCCCCCCCTGGCGCCTCCCCTGTTTCAACCCCGCCCGCTACCCGAAAAACCTTTTTCCC
CCTTTTCCCTTTTGGGGAAGGGGGGGGGTTTTTTCTAGCTCCCCCCCGGGAGTTTTCTATTTTTGGGTGG
GGTGTTCTCCCCCCCCCTGGGGCTGTGTCGCAAAAACCCCCCTTCTACCCCACCGAGCCCCCTTATTAGA
AAA
